>Addgene plasmid #146570 | pN1-HsSmg6_577-816-siRNAres-V5-SBP-MBP_I | depositor full sequence | sequence record 289016 | Full Sequence
TAGTTATTAATAGTAATCAATTACGGGGTCATTAGTTCATAGCCCATATATGGAGTTCCGCGTTACATAA
CTTACGGTAAATGGCCCGCCTGGCTGACCGCCCAACGACCCCCGCCCATTGACGTCAATAATGACGTATG
TTCCCATAGTAACGCCAATAGGGACTTTCCATTGACGTCAATGGGTGGAGTATTTACGGTAAACTGCCCA
CTTGGCAGTACATCAAGTGTATCATATGCCAAGTACGCCCCCTATTGACGTCAATGACGGTAAATGGCCC
GCCTGGCATTATGCCCAGTACATGACCTTATGGGACTTTCCTACTTGGCAGTACATCTACGTATTAGTCA
TCGCTATTACCATGGTGATGCGGTTTTGGCAGTACATCAATGGGCGTGGATAGCGGTTTGACTCACGGGG
ATTTCCAAGTCTCCACCCCATTGACGTCAATGGGAGTTTGTTTTGGCACCAAAATCAACGGGACTTTCCA
AAATGTCGTAACAACTCCGCCCCATTGACGCAAATGGGCGGTAGGCGTGTACGGTGGGAGGTCTATATAA
GCAGAGCTGGTTTAGTGAACCGTCAGATCCGCTAGCAATTGCGGCCACCATGCAGCAACAGGAGCTGCAC
AGGCTTCTCCGGGTGGCTGACAACCAGGAACTGCAGCTCAGCAACCTGCTCTCCAGGGACCGCATCAGTC
CGGAGGGCCTGGAGAAGATGGCGCAACTCAGAGCTGAACTGCTGCAGCTATATGAGCGCTGTATTCTATT
AGATATTGAGTTCTCTGATAATCAGAATGTGGATCAGATCCTGTGGAAGAATGCTTTCTATCAGGTGATT
GAGAAGTTCAGGCAACTTGTCAAGGATCCGAATGTTGAGAACCCAGAACAGATTCGGAACAGACTTTTGG
AGCTCTTGGATGAGGGTAGTGACTTCTTTGATAGTTTGCTTCAGAAGCTGCAGGTTACTTACAAGTTCAA
ACTGGAAGACTACATGGATGGTCTTGCCATTCGCAGCAAGCCATTACGCAAGACAGTAAAATATGCCTTG
ATCAGTGCCCAGCGATGCATGATATGCCAAGGAGATATTGCTAGGTACCGGGAGCAGGCAAGCGACACGG
CAAACTATGGGAAAGCACGCAGTTGGTACCTGAAGGCCCAGCACATTGCTCCCAAGAATGGGCGCCCCTA
TAACCAGTTGGCTTTGCTGGCAGTGTATACGAGGAGGAAGCTTGACGCTGTCTATTACTATATGCGCAGT
TTAGCTGCCAGCAACCCTATCCTGACTGCCAAGGAGAGTCTCATGAGCTTGTTTGAAGAGACCAAGCGGA
AGCCACCGGTCCCTCCAGGTAAGCCTATCCCTAACCCTCTCCTCGGTCTCGATTCTACGCCCGGAAGCGG
TAGCGGTACCATGGACGAGAAGACCACCGGCTGGGGGGGCGGCCACGTGGTGGAGGGCCTGGCCGGCGAG
CTGGAGCAGCTGCGGGCCAGGCTGGAGCACCACCCTCAGGGCCAGCGGGAGCCCTCCGGCGGCTGCAAGC
CCCTCGAGATGAAAATCGAAGAAGGTAAACTGGTAATCTGGATTAACGGCGATAAAGGCTATAACGGTCT
CGCTGAAGTCGGTAAGAAATTCGAGAAAGATACCGGAATTAAAGTCACCGTTGAGCATCCGGATAAACTG
GAAGAGAAATTCCCGCAGGTTGCGGCAACTGGCGATGGCCCTGACATTATCTTCTGGGCACACGACCGCT
TTGGTGGCTACGCTCAATCTGGCCTGTTGGCTGAAATCACCCCGGACAAAGCGTTCCAGGACAAGCTGTA
TCCGTTTACCTGGGATGCCGTACGTTACAACGGCAAGCTGATTGCTTACCCGATCGCTGTTGAAGCGTTA
TCGCTGATTTATAACAAAGATCTGCTGCCGAACCCGCCAAAAACCTGGGAAGAGATCCCGGCGCTGGATA
AAGAACTGAAAGCGAAAGGTAAGAGCGCGCTGATGTTCAACCTGCAAGAACCGTACTTCACCTGGCCGCT
GATTGCTGCTGACGGGGGTTATGCGTTCAAGTATGAAAACGGCAAGTACGACATTAAAGACGTGGGCGTG
GATAACGCTGGCGCGAAAGCGGGTCTGACCTTCCTGGTTGACCTGATTAAAAACAAACACATGAATGCAG
ACACCGATTACTCCATCGCAGAAGCTGCCTTTAATAAAGGCGAAACAGCGATGACCATCAACGGCCCGTG
GGCATGGTCCAACATCGACACCAGCAAAGTGAATTATGGTGTAACGGTACTGCCGACCTTCAAGGGTCAA
CCATCCAAACCGTTCGTTGGCGTGCTGAGCGCAGGTATTAACGCCGCCAGTCCGAACAAAGAGCTGGCGA
AAGAGTTCCTCGAAAACTATCTGCTGACTGATGAAGGTCTGGAAGCGGTTAATAAAGACAAACCGCTGGG
TGCCGTAGCGCTGAAGTCTTACGAGGAAGAGTTGGCGAAAGATCCACGTATTGCCGCCACCATGGAAAAC
GCCCAGAAAGGTGAAATCATGCCGAACATCCCGCAGATGTCCGCTTTCTGGTATGCCGTGCGTACTGCGG
TGATCAACGCCGCCAGCGGTCGTCAGACTGTCGATGAAGCCCTGAAAGACTAAGCGGCCGCGACTCTAGA
TCATAATCAGCCATACCACATTTGTAGAGGTTTTACTTGCTTTAAAAAACCTCCCACACCTCCCCCTGAA
CCTGAAACATAAAATGAATGCAATTGTTGTTGTTAACTTGTTTATTGCAGCTTATAATGGTTACAAATAA
AGCAATAGCATCACAAATTTCACAAATAAAGCATTTTTTTCACTGCATTCTAGTTGTGGTTTGTCCAAAC
TCATCAATGTATCTTAAGGCGTAAATTGTAAGCGTTAATATTTTGTTAAAATTCGCGTTAAATTTTTGTT
AAATCAGCTCATTTTTTAACCAATAGGCCGAAATCGGCAAAATCCCTTATAAATCAAAAGAATAGACCGA
GATAGGGT
[37 nt withheld, positions 3019-3055]
AAAGAACGTGGACTCCAACGTCAAAGG
[49 nt withheld, positions 3083-3131]
T
[91 nt withheld, positions 3133-3223]
G
[124 nt withheld, positions 3225-3348]
CAGGTGGCACTTTTCGGGGAAATGTGCGCGGAACCCCTATTTGTTTATTTTTCTAAATACATTCAAATAT
GTATCCGCTCATGAGACAATAACCCTGATAAATGCTTCAATAATATTGAAAAAGGAAGAGTCCTGAGGCG
GAAAGAACCAGCTGTGGAATGTGTGTCAGTTAGGGTGTGGAAAGTCCCCAGGCTCCCCAGCAGGCAGAAG
TATGCAAAGCATGCATCTCAATTAGTCAGCAACCAGGTGTGGAAAGTCCCCAGGCTCCCCAGCAGGCAGA
AGTATGCAAAGCATGCATCTCAATTAGTCAGCAACCATAGTCCCGCCCCTAACTCCGCCCATCCCGCCCC
TAACTCCGCCCAGTTCCGCCCATTCTCCGCCCCATGGCTGACTAATTTTTTTTATTTATGCAGAGGCCGA
GGCCGCCTCGGCCTCTGAGCTATTCCAGAAGTAGTGAGGAGGCTTTTTTGGAGGCCTAGGCTTTTGCAAA
GATCGATCAAGAGACAGGATGAGGATCGTTTCGCATGATTGAACAAGATGGATTGCACGCAGGTTCTCCG
GCCGCTTGGGTGGAGAGGCTATTCGGCTATGACTGGGCACAACAGACAATCGGCTGCTCTGATGCCGCCG
TGTTCCGGCTGTCAGCGCAGGGGCGCCCGGTTCTTTTTGTCAAGACCGACCTGTCCGGTGCCCTGAATGA
ACTGCAAGACGAGGCAGCGCGGCTATCGTGGCTGGCCACGACGGGCGTTCCTTGCGCAGCTGTGCTCGAC
GTTGTCACTGAAGCGGGAAGGGACTGGCTGCTATTGGGCGAAGTGCCGGGGCAGGATCTCCTGTCATCTC
ACCTTGCTCCTGCCGAGAAAGTATCCATCATGGCTGATGCAATGCGGCGGCTGCATACGCTTGATCCGGC
TACCTGCCCATTCGACCACCAAGCGAAACATCGCATCGAGCGAGCACGTACTCGGATGGAAGCCGGTCTT
GTCGATCAGGATGATCTGGACGAAGAGCATCAGGGGCTCGCGCCAGCCGAACTGTTCGCCAGGCTCAAGG
CGAGCATGCCCGACGGCGAGGATCTCGTCGTGACCCATGGCGATGCCTGCTTGCCGAATATCATGGTGGA
AAATGGCCGCTTTTCTGGATTCATCGACTGTGGCCGGCTGGGTGTGGCGGACCGCTATCAGGACATAGCG
TTGGCTACCCGTGATATTGCTGAAGAGCTTGGCGGCGAATGGGCTGACCGCTTCCTCGTGCTTTACGGTA
TCGCCGCTCCCGATTCGCAGCGCATCGCCTTCTATCGCCTTCTTGACGAGTTCTTCTGAGCGGGACTCTG
GGGTTCGAAATGACCGACCAAGCGACGCCCAACCTGCCATCACGAGATTTCGATTCCACCGCCGCCTTCT
ATGAAAGGTTGGGCTTCGGAATCGTTTTCCGGGACGCCGGCTGGATGATCCTCCAGCGCGGGGATCTCAT
GCTGGAGTTCTTCGCCCACCCTAGGGGGAGGCTAACTGAAACACGGAAGGAGACAATACCGGAAGGAACC
CGCGCTATGACGGCAATAAAAAGACAGAATAAAACGCACGGTGTTGGGTCGTTTGTTCATAAACGCGGGG
TTCGGTCCCAGGGCTGGCACTCTGTCGATACCCCACCGAGACCCCATTGGGGCCAATACGCCCGCGTTTC
TTCCTTTTCCCCACCCCACCCCCCAAGTTCGGGTGAAGGCCCAGGGCTCGCAGCCAACGTCGGGGCGGCA
GGCCCTGCCATAGCCTCAGGTTACTCATATATACTTTAGATTGATTTAAAACTTCATTTTTAATTTAAAA
GGATCTAGGTGAAGATCCTTTTTGATAATCTCATGACCAAAATCCCTTAACGTGAGTTTTCGTTCCACTG
AGCGTCAGACCCCGTAGAAAAGATCAAAGGATCTTCTTGAGATCCTTTTTTTCTGCGCGTAATCTGCTGC
TTGCAAACAAAAAAACCACCGCTACCAGCGGTGGTTTGTTTGCCGGATCAAGAGCTACCAACTCTTTTTC
CGAAGGTAACTGGCTTCAGCAGAGCGCAGATACCAAATACTGTCCTTCTAGTGTAGCCGTAGTTAGGCCA
CCACTTCAAGAACTCTGTAGCACCGCCTACATACCTCGCTCTGCTAATCCTGTTACCAGTGGCTGCTGCC
AGTGGCGATAAGTCGTGTCTTACCGGGTTGGACTCAAGACGATAGTTACCGGATAAGGCGCAGCGGTCGG
GCTGAACGGGGGGTTCGTGCACACAGCCCAGCTTGGAGCGAACGACCTACACCGAACTGAGATACCTACA
GCGTGAGCTATGAGAAAGCGCCACGCTTCCCGAAGGGAGAAAGGCGGACAGGTATCCGGTAAGCGGCAGG
GTCGGAACAGGAGAGCGCACGAGGGAGCTTCCAGGGGGAAACGCCTGGTATCTTTATAGTCCTGTCGGGT
TTCGCCACCTCTGACTTGAGCGTCGATTTTTGTGATGCTCGTCAGGGGGGCGGAGCCTATGGAAAAACGC
CAGCAACGCGGCCTTTTTACGGTTCCTGGCCTTTTGCTGGCCTTTTGCTCACATGTTCTTTCCTGCGTTA
TCCCCTGATTCTGTGGATAACCGTATTACCGCCATGCAT
Features (pLannotate 1.2.2; 16 found; start..end, strand, type, name):
     61..364     +  enhancer       CMV enhancer: human cytomegalovirus immediate early enhancer
    365..568     +  promoter       CMV promoter: human cytomegalovirus (CMV) immediate early promoter
    610..1332    +  CDS            SMG6 (fragment): EST1A_HUMAN - Also known as C17orf31, EST1A, KIAA0732. Experimental evidence at protein level: Swiss-Prot protein existence level 1. Plays a role in nonsense-mediated mRNA decay (PubMed:18974281, PubMed:19060897, PubMed:20930030, PubMed:17053788). Is thought to provide a link to the mRNA degradation machinery as it has endonuclease activity required to initiate NMD, and to serve as an adapter for UPF1 to protein phosphatase 2A (PP2A), thereby triggering UPF1 dephosphorylation (PubMed:18974281, PubMed:19060897, PubMed:20930030, PubMed:17053788). Degrades single-stranded RNA (ssRNA), but not ssD
   1348..1389    +  CDS            V5 tag: epitope tag from simian virus 5
   1411..1524    +  CDS            SBP: streptavidin-binding peptide selected from a peptide library; binds streptavidin with nanomolar affinity (Keefe et al., 2001)
   1549..2640    +  CDS            MBP: maltose binding protein from E. coli; malE (mutated); This version of the gene does not encode a signal sequence, so MBP will remain in the cytosol.
   2659..2742    +  CDS            large T antigen (fragment): large T antigen from SV40 (simian virus 40)
   2765..2886    +  polyA_signal   SV40 poly(A) signal: SV40 polyadenylation signal
   2920..3348    -  rep_origin     f1 ori (sequence partly withheld): f1 bacteriophage origin of replication; arrow indicates direction of (+) strand synthesis
   3375..3479    +  promoter       AmpR promoter: bla
   3481..3838    +  promoter       SV40 promoter: SV40 enhancer and early promoter
   3873..4667    +  CDS            NeoR/KanR: aminoglycoside phosphotransferase from Tn5; aph(3')-II (or nptII); confers resistance to neomycin, kanamycin, and G418 (Geneticin®)
   4688..4840    +  CDS            ble (fragment): BLE_KLEPN - Experimental evidence at protein level: Swiss-Prot protein existence level 1. Binding protein with a strong affinity to the bleomycin family of antibiotics. Binds to CL990; an antimitotic-antibiotic compound. From Klebsiella pneumoniae.
   4899..4946    +  polyA_signal   HSV TK poly(A) signal: herpes simplex virus thymidine kinase polyadenylation signal (Cole and Stacy, 1985)
   5037..5053    -  polyA_signal   bGH poly(A) signal (fragment): bovine growth hormone polyadenylation signal
   5275..5863    +  rep_origin     ori: high-copy-number ColE1/pMB1/pBR322/pUC origin of replication
