[The description below was written by a language model from this plasmid's Addgene catalogue record and pLannotate feature annotations shown in this document.]
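Description:
pN1-HsSmg6_577-816-siRNAres-V5-SBP-MBP_I is a 5,977 nt mammalian expression plasmid that produces a fragment of human SMG6 (EST1A), a factor in nonsense-mediated mRNA decay, spanning residues 577–816 according to the construct name. The catalogue lists the backbone as unknown. The feature layout includes a CMV enhancer/promoter, an SV40 poly(A) signal, an f1 ori, a dual-promoter NeoR/KanR cassette and a pUC-type origin, and together with the "pN1" prefix this resembles a common N1-style vector in which tags are fused to the C-terminus of the insert. The plasmid is maintained at high copy in E. coli under kanamycin selection. The aminoglycoside phosphotransferase gene is preceded by both a bacterial (bla) promoter and the SV40 early promoter and is followed by the HSV TK poly(A) signal, so it could also support G418 selection in mammalian cells.

The CMV immediate early enhancer and promoter drive a single open reading frame. In it, the SMG6 fragment is followed by a V5 epitope tag, a streptavidin-binding peptide (SBP) and a signal-sequence-less E. coli maltose-binding protein (MBP), with transcription terminated by the SV40 poly(A) signal. V5 allows immunodetection, SBP permits pulldown on streptavidin resin, and MBP adds a bulky soluble fusion partner. The "siRNAres" label indicates that the coding sequence is meant to be resistant to an siRNA targeting endogenous SMG6, though the record does not describe the changes. Such a design suits expression in knockdown cells for complementation or interaction assays, in keeping with the associated study of SMG6 binding to the exon junction complex. The short large T antigen, ble and bGH poly(A) annotations are fragmentary matches, probably backbone remnants. The depositor sequence may be theoretical rather than fully verified.
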