Addgene plasmid #146570: pN1-HsSmg6_577-816-siRNAres-V5-SBP-MBP_I
Purpose: Mammalian Expression of HsSmg6_577-816-siRNAres
Depositing lab: Elisa Izaurralde. Depositing organization: Max Planck Institute for Developmental Biology. Publication: SMG6 interacts with the exon junction complex via two conserved EJC-binding motifs (EBMs) required for nonsense-mediated mRNA decay. Kashima I, Jonas S, Jayachandran U, Buchwald G, Conti E, Lupas AN, Izaurralde E. Genes Dev. 2010 Nov 1. 24(21):2440-50. 10.1101/gad.604610 PubMed 20930030.
Backbone
  Vector backbone: Unknown
  Vector type: Mammalian Expression
Growth in bacteria
  Bacterial resistance: Kanamycin, 50 μg/mL
  Growth temperature: 37°C
  Growth strain: DH5alpha
  Copy number: High Copy
Gene/Insert
  Gene/Insert name: HsSmg6_577-816-siRNAres
  Species: H. sapiens (human)
  Entrez Gene: SMG6 (a.k.a. C17orf31, EST1A, SMG-6, hSMG5/7a)
  Cloning method: Unknown
Terms and licenses: Academic/Nonprofit Terms; Industry Terms: Not Available to Industry
Depositor comments: Plasmids from this collection were made available to the research community and donated after the lab closed. Please note that the sequence provided by the depositing laboratory may be theoretical/predicted or based on Sanger sequencing results. There may be discrepancies between sequencing results obtained by Addgene and the depositor sequence. If an Addgene verified sequence is not available, please contact before placing your order to request that our lab fully sequence the plasmid.
How to cite: pN1-HsSmg6_577-816-siRNAres-V5-SBP-MBP_I was a gift from Elisa Izaurralde (Addgene plasmid # 146570 ; http://n2t.net/addgene:146570 ; RRID:Addgene_146570)
